Addgene plasmid #35472: pRSII428
Purpose: (Empty Backbone)
Depositing lab: Steven Haase. Depositing organization: Duke University. Publication: New and Redesigned pRS Plasmid Shuttle Vectors for Genetic Manipulation of Saccharomycescerevisiae. Chee MK, Haase SB. G3 (Bethesda). 2012 May;2(5):515-26. Epub 2012 May 1. 10.1534/g3.111.001917 PubMed 22670222.
Backbone
  Vector backbone: pRS42x
  Backbone manufacturer: Stratagene
  Backbone size (bp): 5885
  Modifications to backbone: 2 micron replication origin is from YEplac195 and has had its XbaI site removed.
  Vector type: Yeast 2 micron vector
  Promoter: None
  Selectable markers: ADE1
Growth in bacteria
  Bacterial resistance: Ampicillin, 100 μg/mL
  Growth temperature: 37°C
  Growth strain: DH5alpha
  Copy number: High Copy
Gene/Insert
  Cloning method: Restriction Enzyme
  Sequencing primers: 5′ M13 Forward, T7; 3′ M13 Reverse
Resource information
  A portion of this plasmid was derived from a plasmid made by: Chandra Tucker, Duke University (now at University of Colorado, Denver) and M. Henar Valdivieso, Scripps Institutue (now at Institute of Biochemical Microbiology, Spain).
Terms and licenses: Academic/Nonprofit Terms; Industry Terms: Not Available to Industry
Depositor comments: ADE1 has been modified to remove BamHI, EcoRI, SalI and XbaI sites without altering the amino acid sequence of the Ade1 protein.
How to cite: pRSII428 was a gift from Steven Haase (Addgene plasmid # 35472 ; http://n2t.net/addgene:35472 ; RRID:Addgene_35472)
