[The description below was written by a language model from this plasmid's Addgene catalogue record and pLannotate feature annotations shown in this document.]
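Description:
pRSII428 is an empty yeast–E. coli shuttle vector of the redesigned pRS42x series, a 5,885 bp episomal plasmid intended for genetic manipulation of Saccharomyces cerevisiae. In yeast it replicates from a 2μ origin, which supports multicopy maintenance; according to the record, this origin was taken from YEplac195 and its XbaI site was removed. Yeast selection relies on the ADE1 gene, which complements adenine auxotrophy in ade1 strains. The ADE1 coding sequence has been silently edited to eliminate BamHI, EcoRI, SalI and XbaI sites without changing the Ade1 protein. This presumably keeps those enzymes available for cloning elsewhere in the plasmid. In E. coli the plasmid is maintained at high copy through a ColE1/pUC-type origin and selected with ampicillin via the β-lactamase gene and its native promoter. An f1 origin is also present, which allows single-stranded DNA production with helper phage.

The cloning region is the pBluescript-style multiple cloning site, flanked by opposing T7 and T3 promoters and embedded in a lacZα fragment downstream of the lac promoter, operator and CAP binding site. This arrangement normally permits blue/white screening of inserts, and M13 forward, M13 reverse and T7 primers can be used for sequencing across the site. No yeast promoter or insert is present, so any cloned gene must bring its own regulatory sequences. The short bom, rop and lacI fragments in the annotation are leftover backbone sequence rather than functional elements. The vector is suited to high-copy expression or complementation studies in ade1 yeast, and it adds ADE1 as a marker option to the pRS family.
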