Features (pLannotate 1.2.2; 17 found; start..end, strand, type, name):
    137..186     +  misc_feature   bom (fragment): basis of mobility region from pBR322
    427..1344    +  CDS            ADE1: PUR7_YEAST - Experimental evidence at protein level: Swiss-Prot protein existence level 1. From Saccharomyces cerevisiae (strain ATCC 204508 / S288c) (Baker's yeast).
   1459..1510    +  misc_feature   bom (fragment): basis of mobility region from pBR322
   1538..1966    -  rep_origin     f1 ori (sequence partly withheld): f1 bacteriophage origin of replication; arrow indicates direction of (+) strand synthesis
   1970..2125    -  CDS            lacZα (fragment): LacZα fragment of β-galactosidase; lacZ fragment
   2133..2151    +  promoter       T7 promoter: promoter for bacteriophage T7 RNA polymerase
   2160..2267    -  misc_feature   MCS: pBluescript multiple cloning site
   2280..2298    -  promoter       T3 promoter: promoter for bacteriophage T3 RNA polymerase
   2343..2359    -  protein_bind   lac operator: The lac repressor binds to the lac operator to inhibit transcription in E. coli. This inhibition can be relieved by adding lactose or isopropyl-β-D-thiogalactopyranoside (IPTG). lac repressor encoded by lacI
   2367..2397    -  promoter       lac promoter: promoter for the E. coli lac operon
   2412..2433    -  protein_bind   CAP binding site: CAP binding activates transcription in the presence of cAMP. E. coli catabolite activator protein
   2446..2538    -  CDS            lacI (fragment): lac repressor; lacI; The lac repressor binds to the lac operator to inhibit transcription in E. coli. This inhibition can be relieved by adding lactose or isopropyl-β-D-thiogalactopyranoside (IPTG).
   2721..3309    -  rep_origin     ori: high-copy-number ColE1/pMB1/pBR322/pUC origin of replication
   3480..4340    -  CDS            AmpR: β-lactamase; bla; confers resistance to ampicillin, carbenicillin, and related antibiotics
   4341..4445    -  promoter       AmpR promoter: bla
   4472..5818    -  rep_origin     2μ ori: yeast 2μ plasmid origin of replication
   5885..35      +  CDS            rop (fragment) (across the origin): Rop protein, which maintains plasmids at low copy number; rop
>Addgene plasmid #35472 | pRSII428 | depositor full sequence | sequence record 50973 | pRSII428 sequence 5885 bps
TCGCGCGTTTCGGTGATGACGGTGAAAACCTCTGACACATGCAGCTCCCGGAGACGGTCACAGCTTGTCT
GTAAGCGGATGCCGGGAGCAGACAAGCCCGTCAGGGCGCGTCAGCGGGTGTTGGCGGGTGTCGGGGCTGG
CTTAACTATGCGGCATCAGAGCAGATTGTACTGAGAGTGCACCATAGATCTCTTATTCACGAGTCAGTCT
GACTCTTGCGAGAGATGAGGATGTAATAATACTAATCTCGAAGATGCCATCTAATACATATAGACATACA
TATATATATATATACATTCTATATATTCTTACCCAGATTCTTTGAGGTAAGACGGTTGGGTTTTATCTTT
TGCAGTTGGTACTATTAAGAACAATCGAATCATAAGCATTGCTTACAAAGAATACACATACGAAATATTA
ACGATAATGTCAATTACGAAGACTGAACTGGACGGTATATTGCCATTGGTGGCCAGAGGTAAAGTTAGAG
ACATATATGAGGTAGACGCTGGTACGTTGCTGTTTGTTGCTACGGATCGTATCTCTGCATATGACGTTAT
TATGGAAAACAGCATTCCTGAAAAGGGTATCCTATTGACCAAACTGTCAGAGTTCTGGTTCAAGTTCCTG
TCCAACGATGTTCGTAATCATTTGGTAGACATCGCCCCAGGTAAGACTATTTTCGATTATCTACCTGCAA
AATTGAGCGAACCAAAGTACAAAACGCAACTAGAAGACCGCTCTCTATTGGTTCACAAACATAAACTAAT
TCCATTGGAAGTAATTGTCAGAGGCTACATCACCGGATCTGCTTGGAAAGAGTACGTAAAAACAGGTACT
GTGCATGGTTTGAAACAACCTCAAGGACTTAAAGAATCTCAAGAGTTCCCAGAACCAATCTTCACCCCAT
CGACCAAGGCTGAACAAGGTGAACATGACGAAAACATCTCTCCTGCCCAGGCCGCTGAGCTGGTGGGTGA
AGATTTGTCACGTAGAGTGGCAGAACTGGCTGTAAAACTGTACTCCAAGTGCAAAGATTATGCTAAGGAG
AAGGGCATCATCATCGCAGACACTAAATTCGAATTTGGTATTGACGAAAAGACCAATGAAATTATTCTAG
TGGACGAGGTGCTAACGCCAGACTCCTCAAGATTCTGGAACGGTGCCTCTTATAAGGTAGGAGAATCCCA
AGATTCTTACGATAAGCAATTTTTAAGAGACTGGCTTACTGCTAATAAGTTGAACGGTGTTAACGGCGTC
AAAATGCCCCAAGACATTGTAGACAGGACAAGGGCCAAATATATAGAGGCTTATGAAACATTGACAGGGT
CTAAATGGTCTCACTAACGTGATTTACATATACTACAAGTCGCCAGTGTAACTCCTCACTGAATATGATT
CATACATACCCGTATGTATTAATGTATAAATGTTCTCAGAGCAAATTTTATCGAGATCTATGCGGTGTGA
AATACCGCACAGATGCGTAAGGAGAAAATACCGCATCAGGAAATTGTAAGCGTTAATATTTTGTTAAAAT
TCGCGTTAAATTTTTGTTAAATCAGCTCATTTTTTAACCAATAGGCCGAAATCGGCAAAATCCCTTATAA
ATCAAAAGAATAGACCGAGATAGGGT
[37 nt withheld, positions 1637-1673]
AAAGAACGTGGACTCCAACGTCAAAGG
[49 nt withheld, positions 1701-1749]
T
[91 nt withheld, positions 1751-1841]
G
[124 nt withheld, positions 1843-1966]
CCATTCGCCATTCAGGCTGCGCAACTGTTGGGAAGGGCGATCGGTGCGGGCCTCTTCGCTATTACGCCAG
CTGGCGAAAGGGGGATGTGCTGCAAGGCGATTAAGTTGGGTAACGCCAGGGTTTTCCCAGTCACGACGTT
GTAAAACGACGGCCAGTGAGCGCGCGTAATACGACTCACTATAGGGCGAATTGGGTACCGGGCCCCCCCT
CGAGGTCGACGGTATCGATAAGCTTGATATCGAATTCCTGCAGCCCGGGGGATCCACTAGTTCTAGAGCG
GCCGCCACCGCGGTGGAGCTCCAGCTTTTGTTCCCTTTAGTGAGGGTTAATTGCGCGCTTGGCGTAATCA
TGGTCATAGCTGTTTCCTGTGTGAAATTGTTATCCGCTCACAATTCCACACAACATACGAGCCGGAAGCA
TAAAGTGTAAAGCCTGGGGTGCCTAATGAGTGAGCTAACTCACATTAATTGCGTTGCGCTCACTGCCCGC
TTTCCAGTCGGGAAACCTGTCGTGCCAGCTGCATTAATGAATCGGCCAACGCGCGGGGAGAGGCGGTTTG
CGTATTGGGCGCTCTTCCGCTTCCTCGCTCACTGACTCGCTGCGCTCGGTCGTTCGGCTGCGGCGAGCGG
TATCAGCTCACTCAAAGGCGGTAATACGGTTATCCACAGAATCAGGGGATAACGCAGGAAAGAACATGTG
AGCAAAAGGCCAGCAAAAGGCCAGGAACCGTAAAAAGGCCGCGTTGCTGGCGTTTTTCCATAGGCTCCGC
CCCCCTGACGAGCATCACAAAAATCGACGCTCAAGTCAGAGGTGGCGAAACCCGACAGGACTATAAAGAT
ACCAGGCGTTTCCCCCTGGAAGCTCCCTCGTGCGCTCTCCTGTTCCGACCCTGCCGCTTACCGGATACCT
GTCCGCCTTTCTCCCTTCGGGAAGCGTGGCGCTTTCTCATAGCTCACGCTGTAGGTATCTCAGTTCGGTG
TAGGTCGTTCGCTCCAAGCTGGGCTGTGTGCACGAACCCCCCGTTCAGCCCGACCGCTGCGCCTTATCCG
GTAACTATCGTCTTGAGTCCAACCCGGTAAGACACGACTTATCGCCACTGGCAGCAGCCACTGGTAACAG
GATTAGCAGAGCGAGGTATGTAGGCGGTGCTACAGAGTTCTTGAAGTGGTGGCCTAACTACGGCTACACT
AGAAGAACAGTATTTGGTATCTGCGCTCTGCTGAAGCCAGTTACCTTCGGAAAAAGAGTTGGTAGCTCTT
GATCCGGCAAACAAACCACCGCTGGTAGCGGTGGTTTTTTTGTTTGCAAGCAGCAGATTACGCGCAGAAA
AAAAGGATCTCAAGAAGATCCTTTGATCTTTTCTACGGGGTCTGACGCTCAGTGGAACGAAAACTCACGT
TAAGGGATTTTGGTCATGAGATTATCAAAAAGGATCTTCACCTAGATCCTTTTAAATTAAAAATGAAGTT
TTAAATCAATCTAAAGTATATATGAGTAAACTTGGTCTGACAGTTACCAATGCTTAATCAGTGAGGCACC
TATCTCAGCGATCTGTCTATTTCGTTCATCCATAGTTGCCTGACTCCCCGTCGTGTAGATAACTACGATA
CGGGAGGGCTTACCATCTGGCCCCAGTGCTGCAATGATACCGCGAGACCCACGCTCACCGGCTCCAGATT
TATCAGCAATAAACCAGCCAGCCGGAAGGGCCGAGCGCAGAAGTGGTCCTGCAACTTTATCCGCCTCCAT
CCAGTCTATTAATTGTTGCCGGGAAGCTAGAGTAAGTAGTTCGCCAGTTAATAGTTTGCGCAACGTTGTT
GCCATTGCTACAGGCATCGTGGTGTCACGCTCGTCGTTTGGTATGGCTTCATTCAGCTCCGGTTCCCAAC
GATCAAGGCGAGTTACATGATCCCCCATGTTGTGCAAAAAAGCGGTTAGCTCCTTCGGTCCTCCGATCGT
TGTCAGAAGTAAGTTGGCCGCAGTGTTATCACTCATGGTTATGGCAGCACTGCATAATTCTCTTACTGTC
ATGCCATCCGTAAGATGCTTTTCTGTGACTGGTGAGTACTCAACCAAGTCATTCTGAGAATAGTGTATGC
GGCGACCGAGTTGCTCTTGCCCGGCGTCAATACGGGATAATACCGCGCCACATAGCAGAACTTTAAAAGT
GCTCATCATTGGAAAACGTTCTTCGGGGCGAAAACTCTCAAGGATCTTACCGCTGTTGAGATCCAGTTCG
ATGTAACCCACTCGTGCACCCAACTGATCTTCAGCATCTTTTACTTTCACCAGCGTTTCTGGGTGAGCAA
AAACAGGAAGGCAAAATGCCGCAAAAAAGGGAATAAGGGCGACACGGAAATGTTGAATACTCATACTCTT
CCTTTTTCAATATTATTGAAGCATTTATCAGGGTTATTGTCTCATGAGCGGATACATATTTGAATGTATT
TAGAAAAATAAACAAATAGGGGTTCCGCGCACATTTCCCCGAAAAGTGCCACCTGAACGAAGCATCTGTG
CTTCATTTTGTAGAACAAAAATGCAACGCGAGAGCGCTAATTTTTCAAACAAAGAATCTGAGCTGCATTT
TTACAGAACAGAAATGCAACGCGAAAGCGCTATTTTACCAACGAAGAATCTGTGCTTCATTTTTGTAAAA
CAAAAATGCAACGCGAGAGCGCTAATTTTTCAAACAAAGAATCTGAGCTGCATTTTTACAGAACAGAAAT
GCAACGCGAGAGCGCTATTTTACCAACAAAGAATCTATACTTCTTTTTTGTTCTACAAAAATGCATCCCG
AGAGCGCTATTTTTCTAACAAAGCATCTTAGATTACTTTTTTTCTCCTTTGTGCGCTCTATAATGCAGTC
TCTTGATAACTTTTTGCACTGTAGGTCCGTTAAGGTTAGAAGAAGGCTACTTTGGTGTCTATTTTCTCTT
CCATAAAAAAAGCCTGACTCCACTTCCCGCGTTTACTGATTACTAGCGAAGCTGCGGGTGCATTTTTTCA
AGATAAAGGCATCCCCGATTATATTCTATACCGATGTGGATTGCGCATACTTTGTGAACAGAAAGTGATA
GCGTTGATGATTCTTCATTGGTCAGAAAATTATGAACGGTTTCTTCTATTTTGTCTCTATATACTACGTA
TAGGAAATGTTTACATTTTCGTATTGTTTTCGATTCACTCTATGAATAGTTCTTACTACAATTTTTTTGT
CTAAAGAGTAATACTAGAGATAAACATAAAAAATGTAGAGGTCGAGTTTAGATGCAAGTTCAAGGAGCGA
AAGGTGGATGGGTAGGTTATATAGGGATATAGCACAGAGATATATAGCAAAGAGATACTTTTGAGCAATG
TTTGTGGAAGCGGTATTCGCAATATTTTAGTAGCTCGTTACAGTCCGGTGCGTTTTTGGTTTTTTGAAAG
TGCGTCTTCAGAGCGCTTTTGGTTTTCAAAAGCGCTCTGAAGTTCCTATACTTTCTAGCTAGAGAATAGG
AACTTCGGAATAGGAACTTCAAAGCGTTTCCGAAAACGAGCGCTTCCGAAAATGCAACGCGAGCTGCGCA
CATACAGCTCACTGTTCACGTCGCACCTATATCTGCGTGTTGCCTGTATATATATATACATGAGAAGAAC
GGCATAGTGCGTGTTTATGCTTAAATGCGTACTTATATGCGTCTATTTATGTAGGATGAAAGGTAGTCTA
GTACCTCCTGTGATATTATCCCATTCCATGCGGGGTATCGTATGCTTCCTTCAGCACTACCCTTTAGCTG
TTCTATATGCTGCCACTCCTCAATTGGATTAGTCTCATCCTTCAATGCTATCATTTCCTTTGATATTGGA
TCATCTAAGAAACCATTATTATCATGACATTAACCTATAAAAATAGGCGTATCACGAGGCCCTTTCGTC
