>Addgene plasmid #35472 | pRSII428 | addgene partial sequence | sequence record 53747 | M13_pUC_fwd
ATTGGGTACCGGGCCCCCCCTCGAGGTCGACGGTATCGATAAGCTTGATATCGAATTCCTGCAGCCCGGG
GGATCCACTAGTTCTAGAGCGGCCGCCACCGCGGTGGAGCTCCAGCTTTTGTTCCCTTTAGTGAGGGTTA
ATTGCGCGCTTGGCGTAATCATGGTCATAGCTGTTTCCTGTGTGAAATTGTTATCCGCTCACAATTCCAC
ACAACATACGAGCCGGAAGCATAAAGTGTAAAGCCTGGGGTGCCTAATGAGTGAGCTAACTCACATTAAT
TGCGTTGCGCTCACTGCCCGCTTTCCAGTCGGGAAACCTGTCGTGCCAGCTGCATTAATGAATCGGCCAA
CGCGCGGGGAGAGGCGGTTTGCGTATTGGGCGCTCTTCCGCTTCCTCGCTCACTGACTCGCTGCGCTCGG
TCGTTCGGCTGCGGCGAGCGGTATCAGCTCACTCAAAGGCGGTAATACGGTTATCCACAGAATCAGGGGA
TAACGCAGGAAAGAACATGTGAGCAAAAGGCCAGCAAAAGGCCAGGAACCGTAAAAAGGCCGCGTTGCTG
GCGTTTTTCCATAGGCTCCGCCCCCCTGACGAGCATCACAAAAATCGACGCTCAAGTCAGAGGTGGCGAA
ACCCGACAGGACTATAAAGATACCAGGCGTTTCCCCCTGGAAGCTCCCTCGTGCGCTCTCCTGTTCCGAC
CCTGCCGCTTACCGGATACCTGTCCGCCTTTCTCCCTTCG
