>Addgene plasmid #35472 | pRSII428 | addgene partial sequence | sequence record 54166 | pRSII-F1 5'-CGGCATCAGAGCAGATTGTAC-3'
TAGATCTCTTATTCACGAGTCAGTCTGACTCTTGCGAGAGATGAGGATGTAATAATACTAATCTCGAAGA
TGCCATCTAATACATATAGACATACATATATATATATATACATTCTATATATTCTTACCCAGATTCTTTG
AGGTAAGACGGTTGGGTTTTATCTTTTGCAGTTGGTACTATTAAGAACAATCGAATCATAAGCATTGCTT
ACAAAGAATACACATACGAAATATTAACGATAATGTCAATTACGAAGACTGAACTGGACGGTATATTGCC
ATTGGTGGCCAGAGGTAAAGTTAGAGACATATATGAGGTAGACGCTGGTACGTTGCTGTTTGTTGCTACG
GATCGTATCTCTGCATATGACGTTATTATGGAAAACAGCATTCCTGAAAAGGGTATCCTATTGACCAAAC
TGTCAGAGTTCTGGTTCAAGTTCCTGTCCAACGATGTTCGTAATCATTTGGTAGACATCGCCCCAGGTAA
GACTATTTTCGATTATCTACCTGCAAAATTGAGCGAACCAAAGTACAAAACGCAACTAGAAGACCGCTCT
CTATTGGTTCACAAACATAAACTAATTCCATTGGAAGTAATTGTCAGAGGCTACATCACCGGATCTGCTT
GGAAAGAGTACGTAAAAACAGGTACTGTGCATGGTTTGAAACAACCTCAAGGACTTAAAGAATCTCAAGA
GTTCCCAGAACCAATCTTCACCCCATCGACCAAGGCTGAACAAGGTGA
