>Addgene plasmid #35472 | pRSII428 | addgene partial sequence | sequence record 54167 | pGEX3
AGGGCCTCGTGATACGCCTATTTTTATAGGTTAATGTCATGATAATAATGGTTTCTTAGTATGATCCAAT
ATCAAAGGAAATGATAGCATTGAAGGATGAGACTAATCCAATTGAGGAGTGGCAGCATATAGAACAGCTA
AAGGGTAGTGCTGAAGGAAGCATACGATACCCCGCATGGAATGGGATAATATCACAGGAGGTACTAGACT
ACCTTTCATCCTACATAAATAGACGCATATAAGTACGCATTTAAGCATAAACACGCACTATGCCGTTCTT
CTCATGTATATATATATACAGGCAACACGCAGATATAGGTGCGACGTGAACAGTGAGCTGTATGTGCGCA
GCTCGCGTTGCATTTTCGGAAGCGCTCGTTTTCGGAAACGCTTTGAAGTTCCTATTCCGAAGTTCCTATT
CTCTAGCTAGAAAGTATAGGAACTTCAGAGCGCTTTTGAAAACCAAAAGCGCTCTGAAGACGCACTTTCA
AAAAACCAAAAACGCACCGGACTGTAACGAGCTACTAAAATATTGCGAATACCGCTTCCACAAACATTGC
TCAAAAGTATCTCTTTGCTATATATCTCTGTGCTATATCCCTATATAACCTACCCATCCACCTTTCGCTC
CTTGAACTTGCATCTAAACTCGACCTCTACATTTTTTATGTTTATCTCTAGTATTACTCTTTAGACAAAA
AAATTGTAGTAAGAACTATTCATAGAGTGAATCGAA
